>Addgene plasmid #115099 | CEPR2 X048_pECIA2 | addgene full sequence | sequence record 298810 | Addgene NGS Result
GTAAAACGACGGCCAGTGAATTAATTCGTTGCAGGACAGGATGTGGTGCCCGATGTGACTAGCTCTTTGC
TGCAGGCCGTCCTATCCTCTGGTTCCGATAAGAGACCCAGAACTCCGGCCCCCCACCGCCCACCGCCACC
CCCATACATATGTGGTACGCAAGTAAGAGTGCCTGCGCATGCCCCATGTGCCCCACCAAGAGCTTTGCAT
CCCATACAAGTCCCCAAAGTGGAGAACCGAACCAATTCTTCGCGGGCAGAACAAAAGCTTCTGCACACGT
CTCCACTCGAATTTGGAGCCGGCCGGCGTGTGCAAAAGAGGTGAATCGAACGAAAGACCCGTGTGTAAAG
CCGCGTTTCCAAAATGTATAAAACCGAGAGCATCTGGCCAATGTGCATCAGTTGTGGTCAGCAGCAAAAT
CAAGTGAATCATCTCAGTGCAACTAAAGGGGGGATCCGATCTCAATATGAAGTTATGCATATTACTGGCC
GTCGTGGCCTTTGTTGGCCTCTCGCTCGGGTCGACCGTTGAGAAACAAGCTCTGTTTCGCTTCAAAAACC
GCCTCGACGACTCTCACAACATTCTACAATCTTGGAAGCCTTCCGATTCACCATGCGTGTTTCGCGGCAT
CACATGCGACCCGTTATCCGGCGAAGTCATCGGTATTTCTCTAGGAAACGTAAATCTCTCCGGCACCATT
TCTCCATCAATCTCAGCTCTCACAAAGCTCTCTACGCTATCGCTTCCATCTAACTTCATCTCCGGAAGAA
TCCCGCCAGAGATAGTCAACTGCAAAAACCTTAAAGTTCTCAATCTCACCTCCAACAGACTCTCCGGAAC
AATCCCAAACCTTTCTCCTCTAAAGTCCCTAGAAATTCTCGACATCTCCGGGAATTTTCTTAACGGAGAG
TTTCAAAGCTGGATTGGGAATATGAATCAGTTGGTTTCTCTCGGTCTTGGCAACAATCACTACGAAGAAG
GTATAATTCCTGAGAGTATTGGAGGTTTAAAGAAACTTACTTGGCTGTTCTTAGCTCGCTCCAACTTGAC
CGGGAAGATTCCAAACTCGATCTTTGATCTGAATGCTCTCGACACTTTCGACATCGCGAACAACGCAATC
TCCGATGATTTCCCAATCTTAATCTCAAGATTGGTAAATCTCACCAAGATTGAGTTGTTCAACAACAGCT
TAACAGGTAAAATCCCTCCGGAGATAAAGAACTTGACTCGTTTACGCGAATTCGACATCTCTTCGAATCA
GTTGAGCGGGGTTTTACCTGAAGAACTCGGAGTTTTGAAGGAGCTCAGAGTTTTCCACTGTCATGAAAAC
AACTTCACCGGCGAATTTCCTTCTGGTTTCGGCGATCTAAGTCACCTCACTTCTCTTTCGATTTATAGAA
ACAACTTCTCCGGTGAATTTCCGGTTAACATCGGCCGGTTCTCGCCGCTCGACACGGTTGATATATCTGA
AAACGAGTTTACTGGTCCATTTCCAAGATTCTTATGCCAAAACAAGAAACTACAATTCTTGCTCGCCTTG
CAGAACGAGTTTTCCGGCGAGATTCCGAGATCTTACGGCGAGTGCAAATCTCTATTGAGACTAAGGATTA
ACAACAACCGTCTAAGTGGTCAAGTTGTTGAAGGATTCTGGTCTCTACCGCTTGCTAAGATGATTGATCT
CAGCGATAACGAACTCACCGGAGAGGTTTCTCCTCAGATTGGACTTTCAACAGAACTGAGTCAGCTCATT
TTACAGAACAACAGATTTTCCGGCAAGATTCCTCGTGAGCTCGGAAGATTGACTAATATAGAGAGGATTT
ATCTGAGCAACAACAATCTTTCCGGCGAAATTCCGATGGAAGTTGGAGATTTGAAAGAGTTATCATCTCT
GCATCTTGAAAACAATTCATTAACAGGATTTATCCCTAAGGAATTGAAGAATTGTGTCAAACTTGTTGAT
CTGAATCTCGCTAAGAACTTCTTGACCGGAGAAATCCCTAACAGTTTATCTCAGATTGCTTCTTTAAACT
CGTTGGATTTCTCAGGGAATAGGCTAACAGGTGAAATCCCGGCGAGTCTTGTGAAGTTGAAGCTGAGTTT
CATTGACTTGTCTGGAAATCAACTTTCAGGAAGAATACCACCGGATCTTTTAGCGGTGGGAGGATCCACC
GCGTTCTCACGTAACGAGAAGCTCTGTGTTGATAAAGAGAACGCTAAAACAAATCAGAACTTGGGGTTGA
GTATTTGCAGTGGCTACCAAAACGTGAAGAGGAATAGTCTGGAGGTGCTGTTCCAGGGACCAGGGAGCGA
CAAAACTCACACATGCCCACCGTGCCCAGCACCTGAACTCCTGGGGGGACCGTCAGTCTTCCTCTTCCCC
CCAAAACCCAAGGACACCCTCATGATCTCCCGGACCCCTGAGGTCACATGCGTGGTGGTGGACGTGAGCC
ACGAAGACCCTGAGGTCAAGTTCAACTGGTACGTGGACGGCGTGGAGGTGCATAATGCCAAGACAAAGCC
GCGGGAGGAGCAGTACAACAGCACGTACCGTGTGGTCAGCGTCCTCACCGTCCTGCACCAGGACTGGCTG
AATGGCAAGGAGTACAAGTGCAAGGTCTCCAACAAAGCCCTCCCAGCCCCCATCGAGAAAACCATCTCCA
AAGCCAAAGGGCAGCCCCGAGAACCACAGGTGTACACCCTGCCCCCATCCCGGGAGGAGATGACCAAGAA
CCAGGTCAGCCTGACCTGCCTGGTCAAAGGCTTCTATCCCAGCGACATCGCCGTGGAGTGGGAGAGCAAT
GGGCAGCCGGAGAACAACTACAAGACCACGCCTCCCGTGCTGGACTCCGACGGCTCCTTCTTCCTCTACA
GCAAGCTCACCGTGGACAAGAGCAGGTGGCAGCAGGGGAACGTCTTCTCATGCTCCGTGATGCATGAGGG
TCTGCACAACCACTACACGCAGAAGAGCCTCTCCCTGTCTCCGGGTAAATCTAGAGGGCCCTTCGAAGGT
AAGCCTATCCCTAACCCTCTCCTCGGTCTCGATTCTACGCGTACCGGTCATCATCACCATCACCATTGAG
TTTAAACCCGCTGATCAGCCTCGACTGTGCCTTCTAAGGCCTGAGCTCGCTGATCAGCCTCGATCGAGGA
TCCAGACATGATAAGATACATTGATGAGTTTGGACAAACCACAACTAGAATGCAGTGAAAAAAATGCTTT
ATTTGTGAAATTTGTGATGCTATTGCTTTATTTGTAACCATTATAAGCTGCAATAAACAAGTTAACAACA
ACAATTGCATTCATTTTATGTTTCAGGTTCAGGGGGAGGTGTGGGAGGTTTTTTAAAGCAAGTAAAACCT
CTACAAATGTGGTATGGCTGATTATGATCAGTCGACCTGCAGGCATGCAAGCTTGGCGTAATCATGGTCA
TAGCTGTTTCCTGTGTGAAATTGTTATCCGCTCACAATTCCACACAACATACGAGCCGGAAGCATAAAGT
GTAAAGCCTGGGGTGCCTAATGAGTGAGCTAACTCACATTAATTGCGTTGCGCTCACTGCCCGCTTTCCA
GTCGGGAAACCTGTCGTGCCAGCTGCATTAATGAATCGGCCAACGCGCGGGGAGAGGCGGTTTGCGTATT
GGGCGCTCTTCCGCTTCCTCGCTCACTGACTCGCTGCGCTCGGTCGTTCGGCTGCGGCGAGCGGTATCAG
CTCACTCAAAGGCGGTAATACGGTTATCCACAGAATCAGGGGATAACGCAGGAAAGAACATGTGAGCAAA
AGGCCAGCAAAAGGCCAGGAACCGTAAAAAGGCCGCGTTGCTGGCGTTTTTCCATAGGCTCCGCCCCCCT
GACGAGCATCACAAAAATCGACGCTCAAGTCAGAGGTGGCGAAACCCGACAGGACTATAAAGATACCAGG
CGTTTCCCCCTGGAAGCTCCCTCGTGCGCTCTCCTGTTCCGACCCTGCCGCTTACCGGATACCTGTCCGC
CTTTCTCCCTTCGGGAAGCGTGGCGCTTTCTCATAGCTCACGCTGTAGGTATCTCAGTTCGGTGTAGGTC
GTTCGCTCCAAGCTGGGCTGTGTGCACGAACCCCCCGTTCAGCCCGACCGCTGCGCCTTATCCGGTAACT
ATCGTCTTGAGTCCAACCCGGTAAGACACGACTTATCGCCACTGGCAGCAGCCACTGGTAACAGGATTAG
CAGAGCGAGGTATGTAGGCGGTGCTACAGAGTTCTTGAAGTGGTGGCCTAACTACGGCTACACTAGAAGA
ACAGTATTTGGTATCTGCGCTCTGCTGAAGCCAGTTACCTTCGGAAAAAGAGTTGGTAGCTCTTGATCCG
GCAAACAAACCACCGCTGGTAGCGGTGGTTTTTTTGTTTGCAAGCAGCAGATTACGCGCAGAAAAAAAGG
ATCTCAAGAAGATCCTTTGATCTTTTCTACGGGGTCTGACGCTCAGTGGAACGAAAACTCACGTTAAGGG
ATTTTGGTCATGAGATTATCAAAAAGGATCTTCACCTAGATCCTTTTAAATTAAAAATGAAGTTTTAAAT
CAATCTAAAGTATATATGAGTAAACTTGGTCTGACAGTTACCAATGCTTAATCAGTGAGGCACCTATCTC
AGCGATCTGTCTATTTCGTTCATCCATAGTTGCCTGACTCCCCGTCGTGTAGATAACTACGATACGGGAG
GGCTTACCATCTGGCCCCAGTGCTGCAATGATACCGCGAGACCCACGCTCACCGGCTCCAGATTTATCAG
CAATAAACCAGCCAGCCGGAAGGGCCGAGCGCAGAAGTGGTCCTGCAACTTTATCCGCCTCCATCCAGTC
TATTAATTGTTGCCGGGAAGCTAGAGTAAGTAGTTCGCCAGTTAATAGTTTGCGCAACGTTGTTGCCATT
GCTACAGGCATCGTGGTGTCACGCTCGTCGTTTGGTATGGCTTCATTCAGCTCCGGTTCCCAACGATCAA
GGCGAGTTACATGATCCCCCATGTTGTGCAAAAAAGCGGTTAGCTCCTTCGGTCCTCCGATCGTTGTCAG
AAGTAAGTTGGCCGCAGTGTTATCACTCATGGTTATGGCAGCACTGCATAATTCTCTTACTGTCATGCCA
TCCGTAAGATGCTTTTCTGTGACTGGTGAGTACTCAACCAAGTCATTCTGAGAATAGTGTATGCGGCGAC
CGAGTTGCTCTTGCCCGGCGTCAATACGGGATAATACCGCGCCACATAGCAGAACTTTAAAAGTGCTCAT
CATTGGAAAACGTTCTTCGGGGCGAAAACTCTCAAGGATCTTACCGCTGTTGAGATCCAGTTCGATGTAA
CCCACTCGTGCACCCAACTGATCTTCAGCATCTTTTACTTTCACCAGCGTTTCTGGGTGAGCAAAAACAG
GAAGGCAAAATGCCGCAAAAAAGGGAATAAGGGCGACACGGAAATGTTGAATACTCATACTCTTCCTTTT
TCAATATTATTGAAGCATTTATCAGGGTTATTGTCTCATGAGCGGATACATATTTGAATGTATTTAGAAA
AATAAACAAATAGGGGTTCCGCGCACATTTCCCCGAAAAGTGCCACCTGACGTCTAAGAAACCATTATTA
TCATGACATTAACCTATAAAAATAGGCGTATCACGAGGCCCTTTCGTCTCGCGCGTTTCGGTGATGACGG
TGAAAACCTCTGACACATGCAGCTCCCGGAGACGGTCACAGCTTGTCTGTAAGCGGATGCCGGGAGCAGA
CAAGCCCGTCAGGGCGCGTCAGCGGGTGTTGGCGGGTGTCGGGGCTGGCTTAACTATGCGGCATCAGAGC
AGATTGTACTGAGAGTGCACCATATGCGGTGTGAAATACCGCACAGATGCGTAAGGAGAAAATACCGCAT
CAGGCGCCATTCGCCATTCAGGCTGCGCAACTGTTGGGAAGGGCGATCGGTGCGGGCCTCTTCGCTATTA
CGCCAGCTGGCGAAAGGGGGATGTGCTGCAAGGCGATTAAGTTGGGTAACGCCAGGGTTTTCCCAGTCAC
GACGTT
Features (pLannotate 1.2.2; 18 found; start..end, strand, type, name):
     23..449     +  promoter       MT promoter: Drosophila metallothionein promoter
    467..520     +  sig_peptide    BiP signal sequence: Drosophila BiP signal sequence
    521..2278    +  CDS            CEPR2 (fragment): CEPR2_ARATH - Experimental evidence at protein level: Swiss-Prot protein existence level 1. Receptor kinase involved in the perception of C-terminally encoded plant signaling peptide (CEP) and subsequent regulation of root and shoot development. Together with CEPR1, mediates systemic nitrogen (N)-demand signaling upon the perception of root-derived peptides (e.g. CEP1) via the up-regulation of genes involved in N uptake and assimilation pathways. From Arabidopsis thaliana (Mouse-ear cress).
   2309..2989    +  CDS            IGHG1 (fragment): IGHG1_HUMAN - Experimental evidence at protein level: Swiss-Prot protein existence level 1. Constant region of immunoglobulin heavy chains. Immunoglobulins, also known as antibodies, are membrane-bound or secreted glycoproteins produced by B lymphocytes. In the recognition phase of humoral immunity, the membrane-bound immunoglobulins serve as receptors which, upon binding of a specific antigen, trigger the clonal expansion and differentiation of B lymphocytes into immunoglobulins- secreting plasma cells. Secreted immunoglobulins mediate the effector phase of humoral immunity, which results in
   3008..3049    +  CDS            V5 tag: epitope tag from simian virus 5
   3149..3283    -  polyA_signal   SV40 poly(A) signal: SV40 polyadenylation signal
   3306..3390    -  CDS            large T antigen (fragment): large T antigen from SV40 (simian virus 40)
   3390..3414    +  misc_feature   MCS (fragment): pUC18/19 multiple cloning site
   3451..3467    -  protein_bind   lac operator: The lac repressor binds to the lac operator to inhibit transcription in E. coli. This inhibition can be relieved by adding lactose or isopropyl-β-D-thiogalactopyranoside (IPTG). lac repressor encoded by lacI
   3475..3505    -  promoter       lac promoter: promoter for the E. coli lac operon
   3520..3541    -  protein_bind   CAP binding site: CAP binding activates transcription in the presence of cAMP. E. coli catabolite activator protein
   3554..3646    -  CDS            lacI (fragment): lac repressor; lacI; The lac repressor binds to the lac operator to inhibit transcription in E. coli. This inhibition can be relieved by adding lactose or isopropyl-β-D-thiogalactopyranoside (IPTG).
   3829..4417    -  rep_origin     ori: high-copy-number ColE1/pMB1/pBR322/pUC origin of replication
   4588..5448    -  CDS            AmpR: β-lactamase; bla; confers resistance to ampicillin, carbenicillin, and related antibiotics
   5449..5553    -  promoter       AmpR promoter: bla
   5648..5683    +  CDS            rop (fragment): Rop protein, which maintains plasmids at low copy number; rop
   5785..5884    +  misc_feature   bom (fragment): basis of mobility region from pBR322
   5890..21      -  CDS            lacZα (fragment) (across the origin): LacZα fragment of β-galactosidase; lacZ fragment
