[The description below was written by a language model from this plasmid's Addgene catalogue record and pLannotate feature annotations shown in this document.]
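Description:
CEPR2 X048_pECIA2 is an insect-cell expression plasmid built on the pECIA2 backbone for secreted production of a plant receptor ectodomain in Drosophila cell culture. In E. coli it is maintained as a high-copy plasmid through a ColE1/pUC-type origin and selected with ampicillin via the β-lactamase gene. The remaining bacterial elements picked up by annotation (lac promoter/operator, fragments of lacZα, lacI, rop and bom) are pUC/pBR322-derived backbone remnants rather than functional parts of the design.

The expression cassette is driven by the Drosophila metallothionein promoter, which is induced with copper sulfate. It opens with the Drosophila BiP signal sequence, which directs the product into the secretory pathway. This is fused in frame to the extracellular leucine-rich repeat domain of Arabidopsis thaliana CEPR2 (AT1G72180), a receptor kinase that perceives C-terminally encoded peptides and contributes to nitrogen-demand signaling and to root and shoot development. Only the ectodomain is present; the transmembrane and kinase regions are not included. Downstream lie a human IgG1 Fc fragment and a V5 epitope. The record also lists a hexahistidine tag, although the feature table does not annotate it separately. An SV40 polyadenylation signal follows the cassette, though it is annotated on the opposite strand.

The insert was introduced by ligation-independent cloning. The plasmid serves as the "bait" construct, intended for use with the corresponding pECIA14 "prey" vector. It belongs to a collection used to map an extracellular interaction network among Arabidopsis LRR receptor kinases. The Fc and other C-terminal tags would typically serve for capture, detection or purification of the secreted protein, but the record does not assign them specific roles.
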