Addgene plasmid #115099: CEPR2 X048_pECIA2
Purpose: Bait vector CEPR2 X048_pECIA2 should be used with prey vector CEPR2 X048_pECIA14.
Depositing lab: Youssef Belkhadir. Depositing organization: Gregor Mendel Institute of Molecular Plant Biology. Publication: An extracellular network of Arabidopsis leucine-rich repeat receptor kinases. Smakowska-Luzan E, Mott GA, Parys K, Stegmann M, Howton TC, Layeghifard M, Neuhold J, Lehner A, Kong J, Grunwald K, Weinberger N, Satbhai SB, Mayer D, Busch W, Madalinski M, Stolt-Bergner P, Provart NJ, Mukhtar MS, Zipfel C, Desveaux D, Guttman DS, Belkhadir Y. Nature. 2018 Jan 18;553(7688):342-346. doi: 10.1038/nature25184. Epub 2018 Jan 10. PubMed 29320478.
Backbone
  Vector backbone: pECIA2
  Backbone manufacturer: Chris Garcia (Addgene plasmid # 47032)
  Vector type: Insect Expression
Growth in bacteria
  Bacterial resistance: Ampicillin, 100 μg/mL
  Growth temperature: 37°C
  Growth strain: DH5alpha
  Copy number: High Copy
Gene/Insert
  Gene/Insert name: AT1G72180
  Species: A. thaliana (mustard weed)
  Entrez Gene: AT1G72180 (a.k.a. AT1G72180, C-terminally encoded peptide receptor 2, CEPR2, T9N14.3, T9N14_3)
  Promoter: Metallothionein (Copper-Inducible)
  Tag / fusion protein: Fc, V5 and hexahistidine tags (C terminal on backbone)
  Cloning method: Ligation Independent Cloning
Terms and licenses: Academic/Nonprofit Terms; Industry Terms: Not Available to Industry
Depositor comments: Plasmid for secreted expression in Drosophila cell culture by induction via CuSO4. Insert is an extracellular domain of indicated LRR-RK, C-terminally tagged with Fc, V5 and hexahistidine tags. Insert Protein Sequence: STVEKQALFRFKNRLDDSHNILQSWKPSDSPCVFRGITCDPLSGEVIGISLGNVNLSGTISPSISALTKLSTLSLPSNFISGRIPPEIVNCKNLKVLNLTSNRLSGTIPNLSPLKSLEILDISGNFLNGEFQSWIGNMNQLVSLGLGNNHYEEGIIPESIGGLKKLTWLFLARSNLTGKIPNSIFDLNALDTFDIANNAISDDFPILISRLVNLTKIELFNNSLTGKIPPEIKNLTRLREFDISSNQLSGVLPEELGVLKELRVFHCHENNFTGEFPSGFGDLSHLTSLSIYRNNFSGEFPVNIGRFSPLDTVDISENEFTGPFPRFLCQNKKLQFLLALQNEFSGEIPRSYGECKSLLRLRINNNRLSGQVVEGFWSLPLAKMIDLSDNELTGEVSPQIGLSTELSQLILQNNRFSGKIPRELGRLTNIERIYLSNNNLSGEIPMEVGDLKELSSLHLENNSLTGFIPKELKNCVKLVDLNLAKNFLTGEIPNSLSQIASLNSLDFSGNRLTGEIPASLVKLKLSFIDLSGNQLSGRIPPDLLAVGGSTAFSRNEKLCVDKENAKTNQNLGLSICSGYQNVKRNS
How to cite: CEPR2 X048_pECIA2 was a gift from Youssef Belkhadir (Addgene plasmid # 115099 ; http://n2t.net/addgene:115099 ; RRID:Addgene_115099)
